>Addgene plasmid #57254 | PS-CFP2-Vinculin-23 | addgene full sequence | sequence record 210637 | Addgene NGS Result
CATGTTCTTTCCTGCGTTATCCCCTGATTCTGTGGATAACCGTATTACCGCCATGCATTAGTTATTAATA
GTAATCAATTACGGGGTCATTAGTTCATAGCCCATATATGGAGTTCCGCGTTACATAACTTACGGTAAAT
GGCCCGCCTGGCTGACCGCCCAACGACCCCCGCCCATTGACGTCAATAATGACGTATGTTCCCATAGTAA
CGCCAATAGGGACTTTCCATTGACGTCAATGGGTGGAGTATTTACGGTAAACTGCCCACTTGGCAGTACA
TCAAGTGTATCATATGCCAAGTACGCCCCCTATTGACGTCAATGACGGTAAATGGCCCGCCTGGCATTAT
GCCCAGTACATGACCTTATGGGACTTTCCTACTTGGCAGTACATCTACGTATTAGTCATCGCTATTACCA
TGGTGATGCGGTTTTGGCAGTACATCAATGGGCGTGGATAGCGGTTTGACTCACGGGGATTTCCAAGTCT
CCACCCCATTGACGTCAATGGGAGTTTGTTTTGGCACCAAAATCAACGGGACTTTCCAAAATGTCGTAAC
AACTCCGCCCCATTGACGCAAATGGGCGGTAGGCGTGTACGGTGGGAGGTCTATATAAGCAGAGCTGGTT
TAGTGAACCGTCAGATCCGCTAGCGCTACCGGTCGCCACCATGAGCAAGGGCGCCGAGCTGTTCACCGGC
ATCGTGCCCATCCTGATCGAGCTGAATGGCGATGTGAATGGCCACAAGTTCAGCGTGAGCGGCGAGGGCG
AGGGCGATGCCACCTACGGCAAGCTGACCCTGAAGTTCATCTGCACCACCGGCAAGCTGCCTGTGCCCTG
GCCCACCCTGGTGGCCACCCTGAGCTACGGCGTGCAGTGCTTCTCACGCTACCCCGATCACATGAAGCAG
CACGACTTCTTCAAGAGCGCCATGCCTGAGGGCTACATCCAGGAGCGCACCATCTTCTTCGAGGATGACG
GCAACTACAAGACGCGCGCCGAGGTGAAGTTCGAGGGCGATACCCTGGTGAGTCGCATCGAGCTGACCGG
CACTGATTTCAAGGAGGATGGCAACATCCTGGGCAATAAGATGGAGTACAACTACAACGCCACCAATGTG
TACATCGTGGCCGACAAGGCCAGGAATGGCATCAAGGTGAACTTCAAGGTCCGCCACAACATCAAGGATG
GCAGCGTGCAGCTGGCCGACCACTACCAGCAGAATACCCCCATCGGCGATGGCCCTGTGCTGCTGCCCGA
TAACCACTACCTGTCCACCCAGAGCGCCCTGTCCAAGGACCCCAACGAGAAGCGCGATCACATGATCTAC
CTCGAGTTCGTGACCGCCGCCGCCATCACCCACGGCATGGATGAGCTGTACAAGTCCGGACTCAGATCTC
GAGCTCAAGCTTCGAATTCGGGAAACTCGAGAACAAAGCTTGAAAACGGCCGCATGCCAGTGTTTCATAC
GCGCACGATCGAGAGCATCCTGGAGCCGGTGGCACAGCAGATCTCCCACCTGGTGATAATGCACGAGGAG
GGCGAGGTGGACGGCAAAGCCATTCCTGACCTCACCGCGCCCGTGGCCGCCGTGCAGGCGGCCGTCAGCA
ACCTCGTCCGGGTTGGAAAAGAGACTGTTCAAACCACTGAGGATCAGATTTTGAAGAGAGATATGCCACC
AGCATTTATTAAGGTTGAGAATGCTTGCACCAAGCTTGTCCAGGCAGCTCAGATGCTTCAGTCAGACCCT
TACTCAGTGCCTGCTCGAGATTATCTAATTGATGGGTCAAGGGGCATCCTCTCTGGAACATCAGACCTGC
TCCTTACCTTCGATGAGGCTGAGGTCCGTAAAATTATTAGAGTTTGCAAAGGAATTTTGGAATATCTTAC
AGTGGCAGAGGTGGTGGAGACTATGGAAGATTTGGTCACTTACACAAAGAATCTTGGGCCAGGAATGACT
AAGATGGCCAAGATGATTGACGAGAGACAGCAGGAGCTCACTCACCAGGAGCACCGAGTGATGTTGGTGA
ACTCGATGAACACCGTGAAAGAGTTGCTGCCAGTTCTCATTTCAGCTATGAAGATTTTTGTAACAACTAA
AAACTCAAAAAACCAAGGCATAGAGGAAGCTTTAAAAAATCGCAATTTTACTCTAGAAAAAATGAGTGCT
GAAATTAATGAGATAATTCGTGTGTTACAACTCACCTCTTGGGATGAAGATGCCTGGGCCAGCAAGGACA
CTGAAGCCATGAAGAGAGCATTGGCCTCCATAGACTCCAAACTGAACCAGGCCAAAGGTTGGCTCCGTGA
CCCTAGTGCCTCCCCAGGGGATGCTGGTGAGCAGGCCATCAGACAGATCTTAGATGAAGCTGGAAAAGTT
GGTGAACTCTGTGCAGGCAAAGAACGCAGGGAGATTCTGGGAACTTGCAAAATGCTAGGGCAGATGACTG
ATCAAGTGGCTGACCTCCGTGCCAGAGGACAAGGATCCTCACCGGTGGCCATGCAGAAAGCTCAGCAGGT
ATCTCAGGGTCTGGATGTGCTCACAGCAAAAGTGGAAAATGCAGCTCGCAAGCTGGAAGCCATGACCAAC
TCAAAGCAGAGCATTGCAAAGAAGATCGATGCTGCTCAGAACTGGCTTGCAGATCCAAATGGTGGACCGG
AAGGAGAAGAGCAGATTCGAGGTGCTTTGGCTGAAGCTCGGAAAATAGCAGAATTATGTGATGATCCTAA
AGAAAGAGATGACATTCTACGTTCCCTTGGGGAAATATCTGCTCTGACTTCTAAATTAGCAGATCTACGA
AGACAGGGGAAAGGAGATTCTCCAGAGGCTCGAGCCTTGGCCAAACAGGTGGCCACGGCCCTGCAGAACC
TGCAGACCAAAACCAACCGGGCTGTGGCCAACAGCAGACCGGCCAAAGCAGCTGTACACCTTGAGGGCAA
GATTGAGCAAGCACAGCGGTGGATTGATAATCCCACAGTGGATGACCGTGGAGTCGGTCAGGCTGCCATC
CGGGGGCTTGTGGCCGAAGGGCATCGTCTGGCTAATGTTATGATGGGGCCTTATCGGCAAGATCTTCTCG
CCAAGTGTGACCGAGTGGACCAGCTGACAGCCCAGCTGGCTGACCTGGCTGCCAGAGGGGAAGGGGAGAG
TCCTCAGGCACGAGCACTTGCATCTCAGCTCCAAGACTCCTTAAAGGATCTAAAAGCTCGGATGCAGGAG
GCCATGACTCAGGAAGTGTCAGATGTTTTCAGCGATACCACAACTCCCATCAAGCTGTTGGCAGTGGCAG
CCACGGCGCCTCCTGATGCGCCTAACAGGGAAGAGGTATTTGATGAGAGGGCAGCTAACTTTGAAAACCA
TTCAGGAAAGCTTGGTGCTACGGCCGAGAAGGCGGCTGCGGTTGGTACTGCTAATAAATCAACAGTGGAA
GGCATTCAGGCCTCAGTGAAGACGGCCCGAGAACTCACACCCCAGGTGGTCTCGGCTGCTCGTATCTTAC
TTAGGAACCCTGGAAATCAAGCTGCTTATGAACATTTTGAGACCATGAAGAACCAGTGGATCGATAATGT
TGAAAAAATGACAGGGCTGGTGGACGAAGCCATTGATACCAAATCTCTGTTGGATGCTTCAGAAGAAGCA
ATTAAAAAAGACCTGGACAAGTGCAAGGTAGCTATGGCCAACATTCAGCCTCAGATGCTGGTTGCTGGGG
CAACCAGTATTGCTCGTCGGGCCAACCGGATCCTGCTGGTGGCTAAGAGGGAGGTGGAAAATTCCGAGGA
TCCCAAGTTCCGTGAGGCTGTGAAAGCTGCCTCTGATGAATTGAGCAAAACCATCTCCCCGATGGTGATG
GATGCAAAAGCTGTGGCTGGAAACATTTCCGACCCTGGACTGCAAAAGAGCTTCCTGGACTCAGGATATC
GGATCCTGGGAGCTGTGGCCAAGGTCAGAGAAGCCTTCCAACCTCAGGAGCCTGACTTCCCGCCGCCTCC
ACCAGACCTTGAACAACTCCGACTAACAGATGAGCTTGCTCCTCCCAAACCACCTCTGCCTGAAGGTGAG
GTCCCTCCACCTAGGCCTCCACCACCAGAGGAAAAGGATGAAGAGTTCCCTGAGCAGAAGGCCGGGGAGG
TGATTAACCAGCCAATGATGATGGCTGCCAGACAGCTCCATGATGAAGCTCGCAAATGGTCCAGCAAGGG
CAATGACATCATTGCAGCAGCCAAGCGCATGGCTCTGCTGATGGCTGAGATGTCTCGGCTGGTAAGAGGG
GGCAGTGGTACCAAGCGGGCACTCATTCAGTGTGCCAAGGACATCGCCAAGGCCTCAGATGAGGTGACTC
GGTTGGCCAAGGAGGTTGCCAAGCAGTGCACAGATAAACGGATTAGAACCAACCTCTTACAGGTATGTGA
GCGAATCCCAACCATAAGCACCCAGCTCAAAATCCTGTCCACAGTGAAGGCCACCATGCTGGGCCGGACC
AACATCAGTGATGAGGAGTCTGAGCAGGCCACAGAGATGCTGGTTCACAATGCCCAGAACCTCATGCAGT
CTGTGAAGGAGACTGTGCGGGAAGCTGAAGCTGCTTCAATCAAAATTCGAACAGATGCTGGATTTACACT
GCGCTGGGTTAGAAAGACTCCCTGGTACCAGTAGGCGGCCGCGACTCTAGATCATAATCAGCCATACCAC
ATTTGTAGAGGTTTTACTTGCTTTAAAAAACCTCCCACACCTCCCCCTGAACCTGAAACATAAAATGAAT
GCAATTGTTGTTGTTAACTTGTTTATTGCAGCTTATAATGGTTACAAATAAAGCAATAGCATCACAAATT
TCACAAATAAAGCATTTTTTTCACTGCATTCTAGTTGTGGTTTGTCCAAACTCATCAATGTATCTTAAGG
CGTAAATTGTAAGCGTTAATATTTTGTTAAAATTCGCGTTAAATTTTTGTTAAATCAGCTCATTTTTTAA
CCAATAGGCCGAAATCGGCAAAATCCCTTATAAATCAAAAGAATAGACCGAGATAGGGT
[37 nt withheld, positions 5030-5066]
AAAGAACGTGGACTCCAACGTCAAAGG
[49 nt withheld, positions 5094-5142]
T
[91 nt withheld, positions 5144-5234]
G
[124 nt withheld, positions 5236-5359]
CAGGTGGCACTTTTCGGGGAAATGTGCGCGGAACCCCTATTTGTTTATTTTTCTAAATACATTCAAATAT
GTATCCGCTCATGAGACAATAACCCTGATAAATGCTTCAATAATATTGAAAAAGGAAGAGTCCTGAGGCG
GAAAGAACCAGCTGTGGAATGTGTGTCAGTTAGGGTGTGGAAAGTCCCCAGGCTCCCCAGCAGGCAGAAG
TATGCAAAGCATGCATCTCAATTAGTCAGCAACCAGGTGTGGAAAGTCCCCAGGCTCCCCAGCAGGCAGA
AGTATGCAAAGCATGCATCTCAATTAGTCAGCAACCATAGTCCCGCCCCTAACTCCGCCCATCCCGCCCC
TAACTCCGCCCAGTTCCGCCCATTCTCCGCCCCATGGCTGACTAATTTTTTTTATTTATGCAGAGGCCGA
GGCCGCCTCGGCCTCTGAGCTATTCCAGAAGTAGTGAGGAGGCTTTTTTGGAGGCCTAGGCTTTTGCAAA
GATCATCAAGAGACAGGATGAGGATCGTTTCGCATGATTGAACAAGATGGATTGCACGCAGGTTCTCCGG
CCGCTTGGGTGGAGAGGCTATTCGGCTATGACTGGGCACAACAGACAATCGGCTGCTCTGATGCCGCCGT
GTTCCGGCTGTCAGCGCAGGGGCGCCCGGTTCTTTTTGTCAAGACCGACCTGTCCGGTGCCCTGAATGAA
CTGCAAGACGAGGCAGCGCGGCTATCGTGGCTGGCCACGACGGGCGTTCCTTGCGCAGCTGTGCTCGACG
TTGTCACTGAAGCGGGAAGGGACTGGCTGCTATTGGGCGAAGTGCCGGGGCAGGATCTCCTGTCATCTCA
CCTTGCTCCTGCCGAGAAAGTATCCATCATGGCTGATGCAATGCGGCGGCTGCATACGCTTGATCCGGCT
ACCTGCCCATTCGACCACCAAGCGAAACATCGCATCGAGCGAGCACGTACTCGGATGGAAGCCGGTCTTG
TCGATCAGGATGATCTGGACGAAGAGCATCAGGGGCTCGCGCCAGCCGAACTGTTCGCCAGGCTCAAGGC
GAGCATGCCCGACGGCGAGGATCTCGTCGTGACCCATGGCGATGCCTGCTTGCCGAATATCATGGTGGAA
AATGGCCGCTTTTCTGGATTCATCGACTGTGGCCGGCTGGGTGTGGCGGACCGCTATCAGGACATAGCGT
TGGCTACCCGTGATATTGCTGAAGAGCTTGGCGGCGAATGGGCTGACCGCTTCCTCGTGCTTTACGGTAT
CGCCGCTCCCGATTCGCAGCGCATCGCCTTCTATCGCCTTCTTGACGAGTTCTTCTGAGCGGGACTCTGG
GGTTCGAAATGACCGACCAAGCGACGCCCAACCTGCCATCACGAGATTTCGATTCCACCGCCGCCTTCTA
TGAAAGGTTGGGCTTCGGAATCGTTTTCCGGGACGCCGGCTGGATGATCCTCCAGCGCGGGGATCTCATG
CTGGAGTTCTTCGCCCACCCTAGGGGGAGGCTAACTGAAACACGGAAGGAGACAATACCGGAAGGAACCC
GCGCTATGACGGCAATAAAAAGACAGAATAAAACGCACGGTGTTGGGTCGTTTGTTCATAAACGCGGGGT
TCGGTCCCAGGGCTGGCACTCTGTCGATACCCCACCGAGACCCCATTGGGGCCAATACGCCCGCGTTTCT
TCCTTTTCCCCACCCCACCCCCCAAGTTCGGGTGAAGGCCCAGGGCTCGCAGCCAACGTCGGGGCGGCAG
GCCCTGCCATAGCCTCAGGTTACTCATATATACTTTAGATTGATTTAAAACTTCATTTTTAATTTAAAAG
GATCTAGGTGAAGATCCTTTTTGATAATCTCATGACCAAAATCCCTTAACGTGAGTTTTCGTTCCACTGA
GCGTCAGACCCCGTAGAAAAGATCAAAGGATCTTCTTGAGATCCTTTTTTTCTGCGCGTAATCTGCTGCT
TGCAAACAAAAAAACCACCGCTACCAGCGGTGGTTTGTTTGCCGGATCAAGAGCTACCAACTCTTTTTCC
GAAGGTAACTGGCTTCAGCAGAGCGCAGATACCAAATACTGTTCTTCTAGTGTAGCCGTAGTTAGGCCAC
CACTTCAAGAACTCTGTAGCACCGCCTACATACCTCGCTCTGCTAATCCTGTTACCAGTGGCTGCTGCCA
GTGGCGATAAGTCGTGTCTTACCGGGTTGGACTCAAGACGATAGTTACCGGATAAGGCGCAGCGGTCGGG
CTGAACGGGGGGTTCGTGCACACAGCCCAGCTTGGAGCGAACGACCTACACCGAACTGAGATACCTACAG
CGTGAGCTATGAGAAAGCGCCACGCTTCCCGAAGGGAGAAAGGCGGACAGGTATCCGGTAAGCGGCAGGG
TCGGAACAGGAGAGCGCACGAGGGAGCTTCCAGGGGGAAACGCCTGGTATCTTTATAGTCCTGTCGGGTT
TCGCCACCTCTGACTTGAGCGTCGATTTTTGTGATGCTCGTCAGGGGGGCGGAGCCTATGGAAAAACGCC
AGCAACGCGGCCTTTTTACGGTTCCTGGCCTTTTGCTGGCCTTTTGCTCA
Features (pLannotate 1.2.2; 16 found; start..end, strand, type, name):
      1..51      +  rep_origin     RSF ori (fragment): Plasmids containing the RSF 1030 origin of replication can be propagated in E. coli cells that contain additional plasmids with compatible origins.
    119..422     +  enhancer       CMV enhancer: human cytomegalovirus immediate early enhancer
    423..626     +  promoter       CMV promoter: human cytomegalovirus (CMV) immediate early promoter
    671..1384    +  CDS            PS-CFP2: PS-CFP2 is a photoconvertible blue fluorescent protein, derived from Aequorea coerulescens.
   1385..1419    +  misc_feature   MCS (fragment): multiple cloning site
   1454..4651    +  CDS            Vcl: VINC_MOUSE - Experimental evidence at protein level: Swiss-Prot protein existence level 1. Actin filament (F-actin)-binding protein involved in cell- matrix adhesion and cell-cell adhesion. Regulates cell-surface E- cadherin expression and potentiates mechanosensing by the E-cadherin complex. May also play important roles in cell morphology and locomotion (By similarity). From Mus musculus (Mouse).
   4670..4753    +  CDS            large T antigen (fragment): large T antigen from SV40 (simian virus 40)
   4776..4897    +  polyA_signal   SV40 poly(A) signal: SV40 polyadenylation signal
   4931..5359    -  rep_origin     f1 ori (sequence partly withheld): f1 bacteriophage origin of replication; arrow indicates direction of (+) strand synthesis
   5386..5490    +  promoter       AmpR promoter: bla
   5492..5849    +  promoter       SV40 promoter: SV40 enhancer and early promoter
   5883..6677    +  CDS            NeoR/KanR: aminoglycoside phosphotransferase from Tn5; aph(3')-II (or nptII); confers resistance to neomycin, kanamycin, and G418 (Geneticin®)
   6698..6850    +  CDS            ble (fragment): BLE_KLEPN - Experimental evidence at protein level: Swiss-Prot protein existence level 1. Binding protein with a strong affinity to the bleomycin family of antibiotics. Binds to CL990; an antimitotic-antibiotic compound. From Klebsiella pneumoniae.
   6909..6956    +  polyA_signal   HSV TK poly(A) signal: herpes simplex virus thymidine kinase polyadenylation signal (Cole and Stacy, 1985)
   7047..7063    -  polyA_signal   bGH poly(A) signal (fragment): bovine growth hormone polyadenylation signal
   7285..7873    +  rep_origin     ori: high-copy-number ColE1/pMB1/pBR322/pUC origin of replication
