[The description below was written by a language model from this plasmid's Addgene catalogue record and pLannotate feature annotations shown in this document.]
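Description:
PS-CFP2-Vinculin-23 is a mammalian expression plasmid built on the PS-CFP2 backbone, a C1-type fluorescent protein fusion vector, and encodes human vinculin (VCL) fused at its N terminus to the photoswitchable cyan fluorescent protein PS-CFP2. The sequenced plasmid is 7,929 nt. It replicates in E. coli from a high-copy ColE1/pUC-type origin and also carries an f1 origin for single-stranded DNA production. A single NeoR/KanR (aminoglycoside phosphotransferase) gene serves both hosts. A bacterial bla-type promoter drives it for kanamycin selection, and the adjacent SV40 enhancer/early promoter, together with an HSV TK polyadenylation signal, drives it for G418 selection of stably transfected mammalian cells.

The expression cassette consists of the CMV immediate-early enhancer and promoter, the PS-CFP2 coding sequence, a short remnant of the multiple cloning site that acts as a linker, the vinculin open reading frame of about 3.2 kb, and an SV40 polyadenylation signal. The automated annotation matched the insert to mouse vinculin, whereas the catalogue entry lists it as human. This may simply reflect the high conservation of the protein, and the record does not resolve the difference. Several short fragment hits (RSF ori, large T antigen, ble, bGH poly(A)) are probably annotation artefacts or backbone remnants rather than functional elements.

Vinculin is an F-actin-binding protein of cell-matrix and cell-cell adhesions, so the fusion labels focal adhesions in living cells. PS-CFP2 changes from cyan emission (excitation about 400 nm, emission 468 nm) to green emission (490/511 nm), which makes the construct suitable for photoconversion experiments that highlight and track selected pools of vinculin.
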