Addgene plasmid #57254: PS-CFP2-Vinculin-23
Purpose: Localization: Focal Adhesions, Excitation: 400 / 490, Emission: 468 / 511
Depositing lab: Michael Davidson. Depositing organization: Florida State University, Tallahassee.
Backbone
  Vector backbone: PS-CFP2
  Backbone size w/o insert (bp): 4750
  Vector type: Mammalian Expression
  Selectable markers: Neomycin (select with G418)
Growth in bacteria
  Bacterial resistance: Kanamycin, 50 μg/mL
  Growth temperature: 37°C
  Growth strain: DH5alpha
  Copy number: High Copy
Gene/Insert
  Gene/Insert name: Vinculin (alt name: NM_003373.3)
  Species: H. sapiens (human)
  Entrez Gene: VCL (a.k.a. CMD1W, CMH15, HEL114, MV, MVCL, VINC)
  Promoter: CMV
  Tag / fusion protein: PS-CFP2 (N terminal on insert)
  Cloning method: Unknown
  Sequencing primers: 5′ CMV-F; 3′ SV40pA-R
Terms and licenses: Academic/Nonprofit Terms; Industry Terms
Depositor comments: . Excitation = 400 / 490; Emission = 468 / 511
How to cite: PS-CFP2-Vinculin-23 was a gift from Michael Davidson (Addgene plasmid # 57254 ; http://n2t.net/addgene:57254 ; RRID:Addgene_57254)
