>Addgene plasmid #57254 | PS-CFP2-Vinculin-23 | depositor partial sequence | sequence record 88391 | insert sequence
GTGACGTCAGATCCGCTAGCGCTACCGGTCGCCACCATGAGCAAGGGCGCCGAGCTGTTCACCGGCATCG
TGCCCATCCTGATCGAGCTGAATGGCGATGTGAATGGCCACAAGTTCAGCGTGAGCGGCGAGGGCGAGGG
CGATGCCACCTACGGCAAGCTGACCCTGAAGTTCATCTGCACCACCGGCAAGCTGCCTGTGCCCTGGCCC
ACCCTGGTGGCCACCCTGAGCTACGGCGTGCAGTGCTTCTCACGCTACCCCGATCACATGAAGCAGCACG
ACTTCTTCAAGAGCGCCATGCCTGAGGGCTACATCCAGGAGCGCACCATCTTCTTCGAGGATGACGGCAA
CTACAAGACGCGCGCCGAGGTGAAGTTCGAGGGCGATACCCTGGTGAGTCGCATCGAGCTGACCGGCACT
GATTTCAAGGAGGATGGCAACATCCTGGGCAATAAGATGGAGTACAACTACAACGCCACCAATGTGTACA
TCGTGGCCGACAAGGCCAGGAATGGCATCAAGGTGAACTTCAAGGTCCGCCACAACATCAAGGATGGCAG
CGTGCAGCTGGCCGACCACTACCAGCAGAATACCCCCATCGGCGATGGCCCTGTGCTGCTGCCCGATAAC
CACTACCTGTCCACCCAGAGCGCCCTGTCCAAGGACCCCAACGAGAAGCGCGATCACATGATCTACCTCG
AGTTCGTGACCGCCGCCGCCATCACCCACGGCATGGATGAGCTGTACAAGTCCGGACTCAGATCTCGAGC
TCAAGCTTCGAATTCGGGAAACTCGAGAACAAAGCTTGAAAACGGCCGCATGCCAGTGTTTCATACGCGC
ACGATCGAGAGCATCCTGGAGCCGGTGGCACAGCAGATCTCCCACCTGGTGATAATGCACGAGGAGGGCG
AGGTGGACGGCAAAGCCATTCCTGACCTCACCGCGCCCGTGGCCGCCGTGCAGGCGGCCGTCAGCAACCT
CGTCCGGGTTGGAAAAGAGACTGTTCAAACCACTGAGGATCAGATTTTGAAGAGAGATATGCCACCAGCA
TTTATTAAGGTTGAGAATGCTTGCACCAAGCTTGTCCAGGCAGCTCAGATGCTTCAGTCAGACCCTTACT
CAGTGCCTGCTCGAGATTATCTAATTGATGGGTCAAGGGGCATCCTCTCTGGAACATCAGACCTGCTCCT
TACCTTCGATGAGGCTGAGGTCCGTAAAATTATTAGAGTTTGCAAAGGAATTTTGGAATATCTTACAGTG
GCAGAGGTGGTGGAGACTATGGAAGATTTGGTCACTTACACAAAGAATCTTGGGCCAGGAATGACTAAGA
TGGCCAAGATGATTGACGAGAGACAGCAGGAGCTCACTCACCAGGAGCACCGAGTGATGTTGGTGAACTC
GATGAACACCGTGAAAGAGTTGCTGCCAGTTCTCATTTCAGCTATGAAGATTTTTGTAACAACTAAAAAC
TCAAAAAACCAAGGCATAGAGGAAGCTTTAAAAAATCGCAATTTTACTGTAGAAAAAATGAGTGCTGAAA
TTAATGAGATAATTCGTGTGTTACAACTCACCTCTTGGGATGAAGATGCCTGGGCCAGCAAGGACACTGA
AGCCATGAAGAGAGCATTGGCCTCCATAGACTCCAAACTGAACCAGGCCAAAGGTTGGCTCCGTGACCCT
AGTGCCTCCCCAGGGGATGCTGGTGAGCAGGCCATCAGACAGATCTTAGATGAAGCTGGAAAAGTTGGTG
AACTCTGTGCAGGCAAAGAACGCAGGGAGATTCTGGGAACTTGCAAAATGCTAGGGCAGATGACTGATCA
AGTGGCTGACCTCCGTGCCAGAGGACAAGGATCCTCACCGGTGGCCATGCAGAAAGCTCAGCAGGTATCT
CAGGGTCTGGATGTGCTCACAGCAAAAGTGGAAAATGCAGCTCGCAAGCTGGAAGCCATGACCAACTCAA
AGCAGAGCATTGCAAAGAAGATCGATGCTGCTCAGAACTGGCTTGCAGATCCAAATGGTGGACCGGAAGG
AGAAGAGCAGATTCGAGGTGCTTTGGCTGAAGCTCGGAAAATAGCAGAATTATGTGATGATCCTAAAGAA
AGAGATGACATTCTACGTTCCCTTGGGGAAATATCTGCTCTGACTTCTAAATTAGCAGATCTACGAAGAC
AGGGGAAAGGAGATTCTCCAGAGGCTCGAGCCTTGGCCAAACAGGTGGCCACGGCCCTGCAGAACCTGCA
GACCAAAACCAACCGGGCTGTGGCCAACAGCAGACCGGCCAAAGCAGCTGTACACCTTGAGGGCAAGATT
GAGCAAGCACAGCGGTGGATTGATAATCCCACAGTGGATGACCGTGGAGTCGGTCAGGCTGCCATCCGGG
GGCTTGTGGCCGAAGGGCATCGTCTGGCTAATGTTATGATGGGGCCTTATCGGCAAGATCTTCTCGCCAA
GTGTGACCGAGTGGACCAGCTGACAGCCCAGCTGGCTGACCTGGCTGCCAGAGGGGAAGGGGAGAGTCCT
CAGGCACGAGCACTTGCATCTCAGCTCCAAGACTCCTTAAAGGATCTAAAAGCTCGGATGCAGGAGGCCA
TGACTCAGGAAGTGTCAGATGTTTTCAGCGATACCACAACTCCCATCAAGCTGTTGGCAGTGGCAGCCAC
GGCGCCTCCTGATGCGCCTAACAGGGAAGAGGTATTTGATGAGAGGGCAGCTAACTTTGAAAACCATTCA
GGAAAGCTTGGTGCTACGGCCGAGAAGGCGGCTGCGGTTGGTACTGCTAATAAATCAACAGTGGAAGGCA
TTCAGGCCTCAGTGAAGACGGCCCGAGAACTCACACCCCAGGTGGTCTCGGCTGCTCGTATCTTACTTAG
GAACCCTGGAAATCAAGCTGCTTATGAACATTTTGAGACCATGAAGAACCAGTGGATCGATAATGTTGAA
AAAATGACAGGGCTGGTGGACGAAGCCATTGATACCAAATCTCTGTTGGATGCTTCAGAAGAAGCAATTA
AAAAAGACCTGGACAAGTGCAAGGTAGCTATGGCCAACATTCAGCCTCAGATGCTGGTTGCTGGGGCAAC
CAGTATTGCTCGTCGGGCCAACCGGATCCTGCTGGTGGCTAAGAGGGAGGTGGAGAATTCCGAGGATCCC
AAGTTCCGTGAGGCTGTGAAAGCTGCCTCTGATGAATTGAGCAAAACCATCTCCCCGATGGTGATGGATG
CAAAAGCTGTGGCTGGAAACATTTCCGACCCTGGACTGCAAAAGAGCTTCCTGGACTCAGGATATCGGAT
CCTGGGAGCTGTGGCCAAGGTCAGAGAAGCCTTCCAACCTCAGGAGCCTGACTTCCCGCCGCCTCCACCA
GACCTTGAACAACTCCGACTAACAGATGAGCTTGCTCCTCCCAAACCACCTCTGCCTGAAGGTGAGGTCC
CTCCACCTAGGCCTCCACCACCAGAGGAAAAGGATGAAGAGTTCCCTGAGCAGAAGGCCGGGGAGGTGAT
TAACCAGCCAATGATGATGGCTGCCAGACAGCTCCATGATGAAGCTCGCAAATGGTCCAGCAAGGGCAAT
GACATCATTGCAGCAGCCAAGCGCATGGCTCTGCTGATGGCTGAGATGTCTCGGCTGGTAAGAGGGGGCA
GTGGTACCAAGCGGGCACTCATTCAGTGTGCCAAGGACATCGCCAAGGCCTCAGATGAGGTGACTCGGTT
GGCCAAGGAGGTTGCCAAGCAGTGCACAGATAAACGGATTAGAACCAACCTCTTACAGGTATGTGAGCGA
ATCCCAACCATAAGCACCCAGCTCAAAATCCTGTCCACAGTGAAGGCCACCATGCTGGGCCGGACCAACA
TCAGTGATGAGGAGTCTGAGCAGGCCACAGAGATGCTGGTTCACAATGCCCAGAACCTCATGCAGTCTGT
GAAGGAGACTGTGCGGGAAGCTGAAGCTGCTTCAATCAAAATTCGAACAGATGCTGGATTTACACTGCGC
TGGGTTAGAAAGACTCCCTGGTACCAGTAGGCGGCCGCGACTCTAGATCATAATCAG
